>Addgene plasmid #86498 | pT3-EF1aH c-Met | addgene full sequence | sequence record 176826 | Addgene NGS Result
GGCTCCGGTGCCCGTCAGTGGGCAGAGCGCACATCGCCCACAGTCCCCGAGAAGTTGGGGGGAGGGGTCG
GCAATTGAACCGGTGCCTAGAGAAGGTGGCGCGGGGTAAACTGGGAAAGTGATGTCGTGTACTGGCTCCG
CCTTTTTCCCGAGGGTGGGGGAGAACCGTATATAAGTGCAGTAGTCGCCGTGAACGTTCTTTTTCGCAAC
GGGTTTGCCGCCAGAACACAGGTAAGTGCCGTGTGTGGTTCCCGCGGGCCTGGCCTCTTTACGGGTTATG
GCCCTTGCGTGCCTTGAATTACTTCCACCTGGCTGCAGTACGTGATTCTTGATCCCGAGCTTCGGGTTGG
AAGTGGGTGGGAGAGTTCGAGGCCTTGCGCTTAAGGAGCCCCTTCGCCTCGTGCTTGAGTTGAGGCCTGG
CCTGGGCGCTGGGGCCGCCGCGTGCGAATCTGGTGGCACCTTCGCGCCTGTCTCGCTGCTTTCGATAAGT
CTCTAGCCATTTAAAATTTTTGATGACCTGCTGCGACGCTTTTTTTCTGGCAAGATAGTCTTGTAAATGC
GGGCCAAGATCTGCACACTGGTATTTCGGTTTTTGGGGCCGCGGGCGGCGACGGGGCCCGTGCGTCCCAG
CGCACATGTTCGGCGAGGCGGGGCCTGCGAGCGCGGCCACCGAGAATCGGACGGGGGTAGTCTCAAGCTG
GCCGGCCTGCTCTGGTGCCTGGCCTCGCGCCGCCGTGTATCGCCCCGCCCTGGGCGGCAAGGCTGGCCCG
GTCGGCACCAGTTGCGTGAGCGGAAAGATGGCCGCTTCCCGGCCCTGCTGCAGGGAGCTCAAAATGGAGG
ACGCGGCGCTCGGGAGAGCGGGCGGGTGAGTCACCCACACAAAGGAAAAGGGCCTTTCCGTCCTCAGCCG
TCGCTTCATGTGACTCCACGGAGTACCGGGCGCCGTCCAGGCACCTCGATTAGTTCTCGAGCTTTTGGAG
TACGTCGTCTTTAGGTTGGGGGGAGGGGTTTTATGCGATGGAGTTTCCCCACACTGAGTGGGTGGAGACT
GAAGTTAGGCCAGCTTGGCACTTGATGTAATTCTCCTTGGAATTTGCCCTTTTTGAGTTTGGATCTTGGT
TCATTCTCAAGCCTCAGACAGTGGTTCAAAGTTTTTTTCTTCCATTTCAGGTGTCGTGAGGAATTAGCTT
GGTACCAATACGGATATCAACAAGTTTGTACAAAAAAGCAGGCTTTAAAGGAACCAATTCAGTCGACTGG
ATCCGGTACCGAATTCGCGGCCGCCACCATGAAGGCCCCCGCTGTGCTTGCACCTGGCATCCTCGTGCTC
CTGTTTACCTTGGTGCAGAGGAGCAATGGGGAGTGTAAAGAGGCACTAGCAAAGTCCGAGATGAATGTGA
ATATGAAGTATCAGCTTCCCAACTTCACCGCGGAAACACCCATCCAGAATGTCATTCTACATGAGCATCA
CATTTTCCTTGGTGCCACTAACTACATTTATGTTTTAAATGAGGAAGACCTTCAGAAGGTTGCTGAGTAC
AAGACTGGGCCTGTGCTGGAACACCCAGATTGTTTCCCATGTCAGGACTGCAGCAGCAAAGCCAATTTAT
CAGGAGGTGTTTGGAAAGATAACATCAACATGGCTCTAGTTGTCGACACCTACTATGATGATCAACTCAT
TAGCTGTGGCAGCGTCAACAGAGGGACCTGCCAGCGACATGTCTTTCCCCACAATCATACTGCTGACATA
CAGTCGGAGGTTCACTGCATATTCTCCCCACAGATAGAAGAGCCCAGCCAGTGTCCTGACTGTGTGGTGA
GCGCCCTGGGAGCCAAAGTCCTTTCATCTGTAAAGGACCGGTTCATCAACTTCTTTGTAGGCAATACCAT
AAATTCTTCTTATTTCCCAGATCATCCATTGCATTCGATATCAGTGAGAAGGCTAAAGGAAACGAAAGAT
GGTTTTATGTTTTTGACGGACCAGTCCTACATTGATGTTTTACCTGAGTTCAGAGATTCTTACCCCATTA
AGTATGTCCATGCCTTTGAAAGCAACAATTTTATTTACTTCTTGACGGTCCAAAGGGAAACTCTAGATGC
TCAGACTTTTCACACAAGAATAATCAGGTTCTGTTCCATAAACTCTGGATTGCATTCCTACATGGAAATG
CCTCTGGAGTGTATTCTCACAGAAAAGAGAAAAAAGAGATCCACAAAGAAGGAAGTGTTTAATATACTTC
AGGCTGCGTATGTCAGCAAGCCTGGGGCCCAGCTTGCTAGACAAATAGGAGCCAGCCTGAATGATGACAT
TCTTTTCGGGGTGTTCGCACAAAGCAAGCCAGATTCTGCCGAACCAATGGATCGATCTGCCATGTGTGCA
TTCCCTATCAAATATGTCAACGACTTCTTCAACAAGATCGTCAACAAAAACAATGTGAGATGTCTCCAGC
ATTTTTACGGACCCAATCATGAGCACTGCTTTAATAGGACACTTCTGAGAAATTCATCAGGCTGTGAAGC
GCGCCGTGATGAATATCGAACAGAGTTTACCACAGCTTTGCAGCGCGTTGACTTATTCATGGGTCAATTC
AGCGAAGTCCTCTTAACATCTATATCCACCTTCATTAAAGGAGACCTCACCATAGCTAATCTTGGGACAT
CAGAGGGTCGCTTCATGCAGGTTGTGGTTTCTCGATCAGGACCATCAACCCCTCATGTGAATTTTCTCCT
GGACTCCCATCCAGTGTCTCCAGAAGTGATTGTGGAGCATACATTAAACCAAAATGGCTACACACTGGTT
ATCACTGGGAAGAAGATCACGAAGATCCCATTGAATGGCTTGGGCTGCAGACATTTCCAGTCCTGCAGTC
AATGCCTCTCTGCCCCACCCTTTGTTCAGTGTGGCTGGTGCCACGACAAATGTGTGCGATCGGAGGAATG
CCTGAGCGGGACATGGACTCAACAGATCTGTCTGCCTGCAATCTACAAGGTTTTCCCAAATAGTGCACCC
CTTGAAGGAGGGACAAGGCTGACCATATGTGGCTGGGACTTTGGATTTCGGAGGAATAATAAATTTGATT
TAAAGAAAACTAGAGTTCTCCTTGGAAATGAGAGCTGCACCTTGACTTTAAGTGAGAGCACGATGAATAC
ATTGAAATGCACAGTTGGTCCTGCCATGAATAAGCATTTCAATATGTCCATAATTATTTCAAATGGCCAC
GGGACAACACAATACAGTACATTCTCCTATGTGGATCCTGTAATAACAAGTATTTCGCCGAAATACGGTC
CTATGGCTGGTGGCACTTTACTTACTTTAACTGGAAATTACCTAAACAGTGGGAATTCTAGACACATTTC
AATTGGTGGAAAAACATGTACTTTAAAAAGTGTGTCAAACAGTATTCTTGAATGTTATACCCCAGCCCAA
ACCATTTCAACTGAGTTTGCTGTTAAATTGAAAATTGACTTAGCCAACCGAGAGACAAGCATCTTCAGTT
ACCGTGAAGATCCCATTGTCTATGAAATTCATCCAACCAAATCTTTTATTAGTGGTGGGAGCACAATAAC
AGGTGTTGGGAAAAACCTGAATTCAGTTAGTGTCCCGAGAATGGTCATAAATGTGCATGAAGCAGGAAGG
AACTTTACAGTGGCATGTCAACATCGCTCTAATTCAGAGATAATCTGTTGTACCACTCCTTCCCTGCAAC
AGCTGAATCTGCAACTCCCCCTGAAAACCAAAGCCTTTTTCATGTTAGATGGGATCCTTTCCAAATACTT
TGATCTCATTTATGTACATAATCCTGTGTTTAAGCCTTTTGAAAAGCCAGTGATGATCTCAATGGGCAAT
GAAAATGTACTGGAAATTAAGGGAAATGATATTGACCCTGAAGCAGTTAAAGGTGAAGTGTTAAAAGTTG
GAAATAAGAGCTGTGAGAATATACACTTACATTCTGAAGCCGTTTTATGCACGGTCCCCAATGACCTGCT
GAAATTGAACAGCGAGCTAAATATAGAGTGGAAGCAAGCAATTTCTTCAACCGTCCTTGGAAAAGTAATA
GTTCAACCAGATCAGAATTTCACAGGATTGATTGCTGGTGTTGTCTCAATATCAACAGCACTGTTATTAC
TACTTGGGTTTTTCCTGTGGCTGAAAAAGAGAAAGCAAATTAAAGATCTGGGCAGTGAATTAGTTCGCTA
CGATGCAAGAGTACACACTCCTCATTTGGATAGGCTTGTAAGTGCCCGAAGTGTAAGCCCAACTACAGAA
ATGGTTTCAAATGAATCTGTAGACTACCGAGCTACTTTTCCAGAAGATCAGTTTCCTAATTCATCTCAGA
ACGGTTCATGCCGACAAGTGCAGTATCCTCTGACAGACATGTCCCCCATCCTAACTAGTGGGGACTCTGA
TATATCCAGTCCATTACTGCAAAATACTGTCCACATTGACCTCAGTGCTCTAAATCCAGAGCTGGTCCAG
GCAGTGCAGCATGTAGTGATTGGGCCCAGTAGCCTGATTGTGCATTTCAATGAAGTCATAGGAAGAGGGC
ATTTTGGTTGTGTATATCATGGGACTTTGTTGGACAATGATGGCAAGAAAATTCACTGTGCTGTGAAATC
CTTGAACAGAATCACTGACATAGGAGAAGTTTCCCAATTTCTGACCGAGGGAATCATCATGAAAGATTTT
AGTCATCCCAATGTCCTCTCGCTCCTGGGAATCTGCCTGCGAAGTGAAGGGTCTCCGCTGGTGGTCCTAC
CATACATGAAACATGGAGATCTTCGAAATTTCATTCGAAATGAGACTCATAATCCAACTGTAAAAGATCT
TATTGGCTTTGGTCTTCAAGTAGCCAAAGGCATGAAATATCTTGCAAGCAAAAAGTTTGTCCACAGAGAC
TTGGCTGCAAGAAACTGTATGCTGGATGAAAAATTCACAGTCAAGGTTGCTGATTTTGGTCTTGCCAGAG
ACATGTATGATAAAGAATACTATAGTGTACACAACAAAACAGGTGCAAAGCTGCCAGTGAAGTGGATGGC
TTTGGAAAGTCTGCAAACTCAAAAGTTTACCACCAAGTCAGATGTGTGGTCCTTTGGCGTGCTCCTCTGG
GAGCTGATGACAAGAGGAGCCCCACCTTATCCTGACGTAAACACCTTTGATATAACTGTTTACTTGTTGC
AAGGGAGAAGACTCCTACAACCCGAATACTGCCCAGACCCCTTATATGAAGTAATGCTAAAATGCTGGCA
CCCTAAAGCCGAAATGCGCCCATCCTTTTCTGAACTGGTGTCCCGGATATCAGCGATCTTCTCTACTTTC
ATTGGGGAGCACTATGTCCATGTGAACGCTACTTATGTGAACGTAAAATGTGTCGCTCCGTATCCTTCTC
TGTTGTCATCAGAAGATAACGCTGATGATGAGGTGGACACACGACCAGCCTCCTTCTGGGAGACATCATA
GGCGGCCGCACTCGAGATATCTAGACCCAGCTTTCTTGTACAAAGTGGTTGATATCGCGGCCGCTGCATT
CTAGTTGTGGTTTGTCCAAACTCATCAATGTATCTTATCATGTCTGGATCCGCTGATCAGCCTCGACTGT
GCCTTCTAGTTGCCAGCCATCTGTTGTTTGCCCCTCCCCCGTGCCTTCCTTGACCCTGGAAGGTGCCACT
CCCACTGTCCTTTCCTAATAAAATGAGGAAATTGCATCGCATTGTCTGAGTAGGTGTCATTCTATTCTGG
GGGGTGGGGTGGGGCAGGACAGCAAGGGGGAGGATTGGGAAGACAATAGCAGGCATGCTGGGGATGCGGT
GGGCTCTATGGCTTCTGAGGCGGGATCCCCTTGAAATACATCCACAGGTACACCTCCAATTGACTCAAAT
GATGTCAATTAGTCTATCAGAAGCTTCTAAAGCCATGACATCATTTTCTGGAATTTTCCAAGCTGTTTAA
AGGCACAGTCAACTTAGTGTATGTAAACTTCTGACCCACTGGAATTGTGATACAGTGAATTATAAGTGAA
ATAATCTGTCTGTAAACAATTGTTGGAAAAATGACTTGTGTCATGCACAAAGTAGATGTCCTAACTGACT
TGCCAAAACTATTGTTTGTTAACAAGAAATTTGTGGAGTAGTTGAAAAACGAGTTTTAATGACTCCAACT
TAAGTGTATGTAAACTTCCGACTTCAACTGTATAGGTCTAGAGTCGACCTGCAGGCATGCAAGCTTGGCG
TAATCATGGTCATAGCTGTTTCCTGTGTGAAATTGTTATCCGCTCACAATTCCACACAACATACGAGCCG
GAAGCATAAAGTGTAAAGCCTGGGGTGCCTAATGAGTGAGCTAACTCACATTAATTGCGTTGCGCTCACT
GCCCGCTTTCCAGTCGGGAAACCTGTCGTGCCAGCTGCATTAATGAATCGGCCAACGCGCGGGGAGAGGC
GGTTTGCGTATTGGGCGCTCTTCCGCTTCCTCGCTCACTGACTCGCTGCGCTCGGTCGTTCGGCTGCGGC
GAGCGGTATCAGCTCACTCAAAGGCGGTAATACGGTTATCCACAGAATCAGGGGATAACGCAGGAAAGAA
CATGTGAGCAAAAGGCCAGCAAAAGGCCAGGAACCGTAAAAAGGCCGCGTTGCTGGCGTTTTTCCATAGG
CTCCGCCCCCCTGACGAGCATCACAAAAATCGACGCTCAAGTCAGAGGTGGCGAAACCCGACAGGACTAT
AAAGATACCAGGCGTTTCCCCCTGGAAGCTCCCTCGTGCGCTCTCCTGTTCCGACCCTGCCGCTTACCGG
ATACCTGTCCGCCTTTCTCCCTTCGGGAAGCGTGGCGCTTTCTCATAGCTCACGCTGTAGGTATCTCAGT
TCGGTGTAGGTCGTTCGCTCCAAGCTGGGCTGTGTGCACGAACCCCCCGTTCAGCCCGACCGCTGCGCCT
TATCCGGTAACTATCGTCTTGAGTCCAACCCGGTAAGACACGACTTATCGCCACTGGCAGCAGCCACTGG
TAACAGGATTAGCAGAGCGAGGTATGTAGGCGGTGCTACAGAGTTCTTGAAGTGGTGGCCTAACTACGGC
TACACTAGAAGAACAGTATTTGGTATCTGCGCTCTGCTGAAGCCAGTTACCTTCGGAAAAAGAGTTGGTA
GCTCTTGATCCGGCAAACAAACCACCGCTGGTAGCGGTGGTTTTTTTGTTTGCAAGCAGCAGATTACGCG
CAGAAAAAAAGGATCTCAAGAAGATCCTTTGATCTTTTCTACGGGGTCTGACGCTCAGTGGAACGAAAAC
TCACGTTAAGGGATTTTGGTCATGAGATTATCAAAAAGGATCTTCACCTAGATCCTTTTAAATTAAAAAT
GAAGTTTTAAATCAATCTAAAGTATATATGAGTAAACTTGGTCTGACAGTTACCAATGCTTAATCAGTGA
GGCACCTATCTCAGCGATCTGTCTATTTCGTTCATCCATAGTTGCCTGACTCCCCGTCGTGTAGATAACT
ACGATACGGGAGGGCTTACCATCTGGCCCCAGTGCTGCAATGATACCGCGAGACCCACGCTCACCGGCTC
CAGATTTATCAGCAATAAACCAGCCAGCCGGAAGGGCCGAGCGCAGAAGTGGTCCTGCAACTTTATCCGC
CTCCATCCAGTCTATTAATTGTTGCCGGGAAGCTAGAGTAAGTAGTTCGCCAGTTAATAGTTTGCGCAAC
GTTGTTGCCATTGCTACAGGCATCGTGGTGTCACGCTCGTCGTTTGGTATGGCTTCATTCAGCTCCGGTT
CCCAACGATCAAGGCGAGTTACATGATCCCCCATGTTGTGCAAAAAAGCGGTTAGCTCCTTCGGTCCTCC
GATCGTTGTCAGAAGTAAGTTGGCCGCAGTGTTATCACTCATGGTTATGGCAGCACTGCATAATTCTCTT
ACTGTCATGCCATCCGTAAGATGCTTTTCTGTGACTGGTGAGTACTCAACCAAGTCATTCTGAGAATAGT
GTATGCGGCGACCGAGTTGCTCTTGCCCGGCGTCAATACGGGATAATACCGCGCCACATAGCAGAACTTT
AAAAGTGCTCATCATTGGAAAACGTTCTTCGGGGCGAAAACTCTCAAGGATCTTACCGCTGTTGAGATCC
AGTTCGATGTAACCCACTCGTGCACCCAACTGATCTTCAGCATCTTTTACTTTCACCAGCGTTTCTGGGT
GAGCAAAAACAGGAAGGCAAAATGCCGCAAAAAAGGGAATAAGGGCGACACGGAAATGTTGAATACTCAT
ACTCTTCCTTTTTCAATATTATTGAAGCATTTATCAGGGTTATTGTCTCATGAGCGGATACATATTTGAA
TGTATTTAGAAAAATAAACAAATAGGGGTTCCGCGCACATTTCCCCGAAAAGTGCCACCTGACGTCTAAG
AAACCATTATTATCATGACATTAACCTATAAAAATAGGCGTATCACGAGGCCCTTTCGTCTCGCGCGTTT
CGGTGATGACGGTGAAAACCTCTGACACATGCAGCTCCCGGAGACGGTCACAGCTTGTCTGTAAGCGGAT
GCCGGGAGCAGACAAGCCCGTCAGGGCGCGTCAGCGGGTGTTGGCGGGTGTCGGGGCTGGCTTAACTATG
CGGCATCAGAGCAGATTGTACTGAGAGTGCACCATATGCGGTGTGAAATACCGCACAGATGCGTAAGGAG
AAAATACCGCATCAGGCGCCATTCGCCATTCAGGCTGCGCAACTGTTGGGAAGGGCGATCGGTGCGGGCC
TCTTCGCTATTACGCCAGCTGGCGAAAGGGGGATGTGCTGCAAGGCGATTAAGTTGGGTAACGCCAGGGT
TTTCCCAGTCACGACGTTGTAAAACGACGGCCAGTGAATTCGAGCTCGGTACCCTACAGTTGAAGTCGGA
AGTTTACATACACTTAAGTTGGAGTCATTAAAACTCGTTTTTCAACTACTCCACAAATTTCTTGTTAACA
AACAATAGTTTTGGCAAGTCAGTTAGGACATCTACTTTGTGCATGACACAAGTCATTTTTCCAACAATTG
TTTACAGACAGATTATTTCACTTATAATTCACTGTATCACAATTCCAGTGGGTCAGAAGTTTACATACAC
TAAGTTGACTGTGCCTTTAAACAGCTTGGAAAATTCCAGAAAATGATGTCATGGCTTTAGAAGCTTCTGA
TAGACTAATTGACATCATTTGAGTCAATTGGAGGTGTACCTGTGGATGTATTTCAAGGAATTCTGTGGAA
TGTGTGTCAGTTAGGGTGTGGAAAGTCCCCAGGCTCCCCAGCAGGCAGAAGTATGCAAAGCATGCATATC
GATACTAGTTTAATTAAGATCCTCTTTGCAGCTAATGGACCTTCTAGGTCTTGAAAGGAGTGGGAATT
Features (pLannotate 1.2.2; 19 found; start..end, strand, type, name):
      1..1179    +  promoter       EF-1α promoter: strong constitutive promoter for human elongation factor EF-1α
   1210..1234    +  protein_bind   attB1: mutant version of attB; recombination site for the Gateway® BP reaction BP Clonase™
   1289..5458    +  CDS            MET: MET_HUMAN - Experimental evidence at protein level: Swiss-Prot protein existence level 1. (Microbial infection) Acts as a receptor for Listeria monocytogenes internalin InlB, mediating entry of the pathogen into cells. From Homo sapiens (Human).
   5485..5509    -  protein_bind   attB2: mutant version of attB; recombination site for the Gateway® BP reaction BP Clonase™
   5524..5580    +  polyA_signal   SV40 poly(A) signal (fragment): SV40 polyadenylation signal
   5597..5821    +  polyA_signal   bGH poly(A) signal: bovine growth hormone polyadenylation signal
   6197..6226    +  misc_feature   MCS (fragment): pUC18/19 multiple cloning site
   6263..6279    -  protein_bind   lac operator: The lac repressor binds to the lac operator to inhibit transcription in E. coli. This inhibition can be relieved by adding lactose or isopropyl-β-D-thiogalactopyranoside (IPTG). lac repressor encoded by lacI
   6287..6317    -  promoter       lac promoter: promoter for the E. coli lac operon
   6332..6353    -  protein_bind   CAP binding site: CAP binding activates transcription in the presence of cAMP. E. coli catabolite activator protein
   6366..6458    -  CDS            lacI (fragment): lac repressor; lacI; The lac repressor binds to the lac operator to inhibit transcription in E. coli. This inhibition can be relieved by adding lactose or isopropyl-β-D-thiogalactopyranoside (IPTG).
   6641..7229    -  rep_origin     ori: high-copy-number ColE1/pMB1/pBR322/pUC origin of replication
   7400..8260    -  CDS            AmpR: β-lactamase; bla; confers resistance to ampicillin, carbenicillin, and related antibiotics
   8261..8365    -  promoter       AmpR promoter: bla
   8460..8495    +  CDS            rop (fragment): Rop protein, which maintains plasmids at low copy number; rop
   8597..8696    +  misc_feature   bom (fragment): basis of mobility region from pBR322
   8702..8859    -  CDS            lacZα (fragment): LacZα fragment of β-galactosidase; lacZ fragment
   9233..9307    +  promoter       SV40 promoter (fragment): SV40 enhancer and early promoter
   9333..9372    +  CDS            small t antigen (fragment): SV40 (simian virus 40) small t antigen
