[The description below was written by a language model from this plasmid's Addgene catalogue record and pLannotate feature annotations shown in this document.]
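Description:
pT3-EF1aH c-Met is a 9,378 nt mammalian expression plasmid that carries the human MET (c-Met) receptor tyrosine kinase, also known as the hepatocyte growth factor receptor, in the pT3-EF1aH backbone. It is propagated in E. coli through a high-copy ColE1/pUC-type origin and selected with ampicillin via the β-lactamase gene and its native promoter. The rest of the bacterial portion is cloning-vector residue: a lac promoter/operator with its CAP binding site, and fragments of lacI, lacZα, rop, bom and a pUC multiple cloning site. None of these appears to have a role in the construct's intended function.

The expression cassette begins with the strong constitutive human EF-1α promoter, followed by an attB1 site, the full MET coding sequence of about 4.2 kb, and an attB2 site. The flanking attB sites reflect insertion of the gene by Gateway recombination from an entry clone into a destination version of the backbone. Transcripts are terminated downstream by a fragment of the SV40 polyadenylation signal and then a complete bovine growth hormone poly(A) signal. No epitope tag, reporter or mammalian selection marker is annotated. Short fragments of the SV40 early promoter and small t antigen lie just upstream of the EF-1α promoter and seem to be remnants.

The recorded purpose is mammalian expression of human c-Met, and the associated publication concerns genomic progression to benign and malignant liver tumours, which suggests use in modelling MET-driven hepatic oncogenesis. The feature table annotates no transposon repeats or other delivery elements, so the record itself does not document how the cassette is delivered or whether it integrates.
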