Addgene plasmid #86498: pT3-EF1aH c-Met
Purpose: Mammalian expression of human c-Met
Depositing lab: Xin Chen. Depositing organization: University of California, San Francisco (UCSF). Publication: Distinct pathways of genomic progression to benign and malignant tumors of the liver. Tward AD, Jones KD, Yant S, Cheung ST, Fan ST, Chen X, Kay MA, Wang R, Bishop JM. Proc Natl Acad Sci U S A. 2007 Sep 11;104(37):14771-6. Epub 2007 Sep 4. 10.1073/pnas.0706578104 PubMed 17785413.
Backbone
  Vector backbone: pT3-EF1aH
  Vector type: Mammalian Expression
Growth in bacteria
  Bacterial resistance: Ampicillin, 100 μg/mL
  Growth temperature: 37°C
  Growth strain: DH5alpha
  Copy number: Unknown
Gene/Insert
  Gene/Insert name: Met (alt name: c-Met)
  Species: H. sapiens (human)
  Insert size (bp): 4173
  Entrez Gene: MET (a.k.a. AUTS9, DA11, DFNB97, HGFR, RCCP2, c-Met)
  Promoter: EF1a
  Cloning method: Gateway Cloning
  Sequencing primers: 5′ EF1a-F
Terms and licenses: Academic/Nonprofit Terms; Industry Terms: Not Available to Industry
How to cite: pT3-EF1aH c-Met was a gift from Xin Chen (Addgene plasmid # 86498 ; http://n2t.net/addgene:86498 ; RRID:Addgene_86498)
